Addgene plasmid #196240: pGEX-4T-3-GST-Tev-RNF146(100-182)-myc
Purpose: N-terminal GST fusion of RNF146(100-182) WWE domain with a TEV protease site located between the GST tag and Af1521 and a myc tag on the C terminus
Depositing lab: Robert Sobol. Depositing organization: University of South Alabama. Publication: Overexpression of the WWE domain of RNF146 modulates poly-(ADP)-ribose dynamics at sites of DNA damage. Al-Rahahleh RQ, Roos WP, Saville KM, Andrews JF, Wu Z, Koczor CA, Prakash A, Sobol RW. DNA Repair (Amst). 2025 Jun;150:103845. doi: 10.1016/j.dnarep.2025.103845. Epub 2025 May 21. PubMed 40403420.
Backbone
  Vector backbone: pGEX-4T-3
  Backbone manufacturer: Genscript
  Backbone size w/o insert (bp): 4268
  Total vector size (bp): 5315
  Vector type: Bacterial Expression
Growth in bacteria
  Bacterial resistance: Ampicillin, 100 μg/mL
  Growth temperature: 37°C
  Growth strain: DH5alpha
  Copy number: Unknown
Gene/Insert
  Gene/Insert name: N-terminal GST fusion of RNF146(100-182) with a TEV protease site between GST and RNF146(100-182) encoding a C-terminal myc tag (alt name: WWE domain of RNF146 (100-182))
  Species: H. sapiens (human)
  Insert size (bp): 1044
  Tag / fusion protein: myc tag (C terminal on insert); GST tag (N terminal on insert)
Resource information
  A portion of this plasmid was derived from a plasmid made by: Vector was custom-designed in the Sobol lab and synthesized by Genscript.
Terms and licenses: Academic/Nonprofit Terms; Industry Terms: Not Available to Industry
Depositor comments: Please visit https://doi.org/10.1101/2023.12.29.573650 for bioRxiv preprint.
How to cite: pGEX-4T-3-GST-Tev-RNF146(100-182)-myc was a gift from Robert Sobol (Addgene plasmid # 196240 ; http://n2t.net/addgene:196240 ; RRID:Addgene_196240)
