[The description below was written by a language model from this plasmid's Addgene catalogue record and pLannotate feature annotations shown in this document.]
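Description:
pGEX-4T-3-GST-Tev-RNF146(100-182)-myc is a 5,315 bp bacterial expression plasmid built on the pGEX-4T-3 backbone, custom-designed and commercially synthesized. It is used to produce a recombinant GST fusion protein in E. coli. It replicates from a ColE1/pMB1-type origin and is selected with ampicillin through the bla (AmpR) gene and its own promoter. Remnants of the pBR322 bom and rop regions and a lacZα segment with the lac promoter and operator are backbone carry-over.

The expression cassette is driven by the hybrid tac promoter followed by a lac operator. The plasmid also carries lacI under its own promoter, so transcription is repressed until induced with IPTG. The open reading frame begins with Schistosoma japonicum glutathione S-transferase. The record describes a TEV protease cleavage site after GST, which would lie in the unannotated linker. Next come residues 100–182 of human RNF146, which make up its WWE domain, and a C-terminal myc epitope. The annotation tool matched the RNF146 segment to the rat orthologue, although the catalogue lists the insert as human. The short "FAPα2 fragment" immediately downstream sits where the myc tag is expected and is probably that tag mislabelled. The purpose field mentions Af1521 when locating the TEV site, which looks like wording carried over from a related construct, since no such insert is recorded here.

RNF146 is an E3 ubiquitin ligase that recognizes poly(ADP-ribosyl)ated proteins. GST allows glutathione-affinity purification or pull-downs, TEV cleavage can release the domain from the tag, and myc permits immunodetection. The associated work concerns poly(ADP-ribose) dynamics at sites of DNA damage, which fits use of the purified domain as a PAR-binding reagent, though the record does not state specific assays.
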