Features (pLannotate 1.2.2; 18 found; start..end, strand, type, name):
    182..210     +  promoter       tac promoter: strong E. coli promoter; hybrid between the trp and lac UV5 promoters
    218..234     +  protein_bind   lac operator: The lac repressor binds to the lac operator to inhibit transcription in E. coli. This inhibition can be relieved by adding lactose or isopropyl-β-D-thiogalactopyranoside (IPTG). lac repressor encoded by lacI
    257..910     +  CDS            GST26_SCHJA: Experimental evidence at protein level: Swiss-Prot protein existence level 1. GST isoenzymes appear to play a central role in the parasite detoxification system. Other functions are also suspected including a role in increasing the solubility of haematin in the parasite gut. From Schistosoma japonicum (Blood fluke).
    974..1222    +  CDS            Rnf146 (fragment): RN146_RAT - Experimental evidence at protein level: Swiss-Prot protein existence level 1. E3 ubiquitin-protein ligase that specifically binds poly-ADP- ribosylated (PARsylated) proteins and mediates their ubiquitination and subsequent degradation. May regulate many important biological processes, such as cell survival and DNA damage response. Acts as an activator of the Wnt signaling pathway by mediating the ubiquitination of PARsylated AXIN1 and AXIN2, 2 key components of the beta-catenin destruction complex. Acts in cooperation with tankyrase proteins (TNKS and TNKS2), which mediate PARsylat
   1225..1248    +  CDS            FAPα2 (fragment): fluorogen-activating protein composed of a dimer of the L5-MG single-chain antibody fragment (Szent-Gyorgyi et al., 2008) binds malachite green derivatives to produce red fluorescence
   1331..1370    +  CDS            rop (fragment): Rop protein, which maintains plasmids at low copy number; rop
   1472..1512    +  misc_feature   bom (fragment): basis of mobility region from pBR322
   1617..1721    +  promoter       AmpR promoter: bla
   1722..2582    +  CDS            AmpR: β-lactamase; bla; confers resistance to ampicillin, carbenicillin, and related antibiotics
   2753..3341    +  rep_origin     ori: high-copy-number ColE1/pMB1/pBR322/pUC origin of replication
   3527..3578    -  misc_feature   bom (fragment): basis of mobility region from pBR322
   3585..3662    +  promoter       lacI promoter: lacI
   3663..4745    +  CDS            lacI: lac repressor; lacI; The lac repressor binds to the lac operator to inhibit transcription in E. coli. This inhibition can be relieved by adding lactose or isopropyl-β-D-thiogalactopyranoside (IPTG).
   4758..4779    +  protein_bind   CAP binding site: CAP binding activates transcription in the presence of cAMP. E. coli catabolite activator protein
   4794..4824    +  promoter       lac promoter: promoter for the E. coli lac operon
   4832..4848    +  protein_bind   lac operator: The lac repressor binds to the lac operator to inhibit transcription in E. coli. This inhibition can be relieved by adding lactose or isopropyl-β-D-thiogalactopyranoside (IPTG). lac repressor encoded by lacI
   4868..5041    +  CDS            lacZα: LacZα fragment of β-galactosidase; lacZ fragment
   5305..106     -  CDS            yciV (fragment) (across the origin): RNAAM_ECOLI - Also known as trpH From Escherichia coli (strain K12).
>Addgene plasmid #196240 | pGEX-4T-3-GST-Tev-RNF146(100-182)-myc | addgene full sequence | sequence record 398153 | Addgene NGS Result
GCTTATCGACTGCACGGTGCACCAATGCTTCTGGCGTCAGGCAGCCATCGGAAGCTGTGGTATGGCTGTG
CAGGTCGTAAATCACTGCATAATTCGTGTCGCTCAAGGCGCACTCCCGTTCTGGATAATGTTTTTTGCGC
CGACATCATAACGGTTCTGGCAAATATTCTGAAATGAGCTGTTGACAATTAATCATCGGCTCGTATAATG
TGTGGAATTGTGAGCGGATAACAATTTCACACAGGAAACAGTATTCATGTCCCCTATACTAGGTTATTGG
AAAATTAAGGGCCTTGTGCAACCCACTCGACTTCTTTTGGAATATCTTGAAGAAAAATATGAAGAGCATT
TGTATGAGCGCGATGAAGGTGATAAATGGCGAAACAAAAAGTTTGAATTGGGTTTGGAGTTTCCCAATCT
TCCTTATTATATTGATGGTGATGTTAAATTAACACAGTCTATGGCCATCATACGTTATATAGCTGACAAG
CACAACATGTTGGGTGGTTGTCCAAAAGAGCGTGCAGAGATTTCAATGCTTGAAGGAGCGGTTTTGGATA
TTAGATACGGTGTTTCGAGAATTGCATATAGTAAAGACTTTGAAACTCTCAAAGTTGATTTTCTTAGCAA
GCTACCTGAAATGCTGAAAATGTTCGAAGATCGTTTATGTCATAAAACATATTTAAATGGTGATCATGTA
ACCCATCCTGACTTCATGTTGTATGACGCTCTTGATGTTGTTTTATACATGGACCCAATGTGCCTGGATG
CGTTCCCAAAATTAGTTTGTTTTAAAAAACGTATTGAAGCTATCCCACAAATTGATAAGTACTTGAAATC
CAGCAAGTATATAGCATGGCCTTTGCAGGGCTGGCAAGCCACGTTTGGTGGTGGCGACCATCCTCCAAAA
TCGGATCTGGTTCCGCGTGGATCCCCGAATTCCCGGGTCGACGAAAATCTATATTTTCAAGGTGGAAACG
GTGAATATGCGTGGTATTACGAGGGTCGTAATGGTTGGTGGCAGTACGACGAACGTACGAGCCGTGAACT
GGAGGACGCATTTAGCAAAGGTAAGAAGAACACCGAAATGCTGATTGCTGGTTTCCTGTATGTGGCCGAT
TTGGAGAACATGGTCCAGTACCGCCGCAACGAGCACGGCCGTAGACGCAAGATTAAACGTGATATTATCG
ATATCCCGAAAAAGGGTGTTGCGGGTCTCCGTAGCGGTGGCGGCGGCTCTGGTGGCGGCGGCTCCGGTGG
TGGCGGCTCGGAGCAAAAACTGATCAGCGAGGAAGACTTGTAAGCGGCCGCATCGTGACTGACTGACGAT
CTGCCTCGCGCGTTTCGGTGATGACGGTGAAAACCTCTGACACATGCAGCTCCCGGAGACGGTCACAGCT
TGTCTGTAAGCGGATGCCGGGAGCAGACAAGCCCGTCAGGGCGCGTCAGCGGGTGTTGGCGGGTGTCGGG
GCGCAGCCATGACCCAGTCACGTAGCGATAGCGGAGTGTATAATTCTTGAAGACGAAAGGGCCTCGTGAT
ACGCCTATTTTTATAGGTTAATGTCATGATAATAATGGTTTCTTAGACGTCAGGTGGCACTTTTCGGGGA
AATGTGCGCGGAACCCCTATTTGTTTATTTTTCTAAATACATTCAAATATGTATCCGCTCATGAGACAAT
AACCCTGATAAATGCTTCAATAATATTGAAAAAGGAAGAGTATGAGTATTCAACATTTCCGTGTCGCCCT
TATTCCCTTTTTTGCGGCATTTTGCCTTCCTGTTTTTGCTCACCCAGAAACGCTGGTGAAAGTAAAAGAT
GCTGAAGATCAGTTGGGTGCACGAGTGGGTTACATCGAACTGGATCTCAACAGCGGTAAGATCCTTGAGA
GTTTTCGCCCCGAAGAACGTTTTCCAATGATGAGCACTTTTAAAGTTCTGCTATGTGGCGCGGTATTATC
CCGTGTTGACGCCGGGCAAGAGCAACTCGGTCGCCGCATACACTATTCTCAGAATGACTTGGTTGAGTAC
TCACCAGTCACAGAAAAGCATCTTACGGATGGCATGACAGTAAGAGAATTATGCAGTGCTGCCATAACCA
TGAGTGATAACACTGCGGCCAACTTACTTCTGACAACGATCGGAGGACCGAAGGAGCTAACCGCTTTTTT
GCACAACATGGGGGATCATGTAACTCGCCTTGATCGTTGGGAACCGGAGCTGAATGAAGCCATACCAAAC
GACGAGCGTGACACCACGATGCCTGCAGCAATGGCAACAACGTTGCGCAAACTATTAACTGGCGAACTAC
TTACTCTAGCTTCCCGGCAACAATTAATAGACTGGATGGAGGCGGATAAAGTTGCAGGACCACTTCTGCG
CTCGGCCCTTCCGGCTGGCTGGTTTATTGCTGATAAATCTGGAGCCGGTGAGCGTGGGTCTCGCGGTATC
ATTGCAGCACTGGGGCCAGATGGTAAGCCCTCCCGTATCGTAGTTATCTACACGACGGGGAGTCAGGCAA
CTATGGATGAACGAAATAGACAGATCGCTGAGATAGGTGCCTCACTGATTAAGCATTGGTAACTGTCAGA
CCAAGTTTACTCATATATACTTTAGATTGATTTAAAACTTCATTTTTAATTTAAAAGGATCTAGGTGAAG
ATCCTTTTTGATAATCTCATGACCAAAATCCCTTAACGTGAGTTTTCGTTCCACTGAGCGTCAGACCCCG
TAGAAAAGATCAAAGGATCTTCTTGAGATCCTTTTTTTCTGCGCGTAATCTGCTGCTTGCAAACAAAAAA
ACCACCGCTACCAGCGGTGGTTTGTTTGCCGGATCAAGAGCTACCAACTCTTTTTCCGAAGGTAACTGGC
TTCAGCAGAGCGCAGATACCAAATACTGTCCTTCTAGTGTAGCCGTAGTTAGGCCACCACTTCAAGAACT
CTGTAGCACCGCCTACATACCTCGCTCTGCTAATCCTGTTACCAGTGGCTGCTGCCAGTGGCGATAAGTC
GTGTCTTACCGGGTTGGACTCAAGACGATAGTTACCGGATAAGGCGCAGCGGTCGGGCTGAACGGGGGGT
TCGTGCACACAGCCCAGCTTGGAGCGAACGACCTACACCGAACTGAGATACCTACAGCGTGAGCTATGAG
AAAGCGCCACGCTTCCCGAAGGGAGAAAGGCGGACAGGTATCCGGTAAGCGGCAGGGTCGGAACAGGAGA
GCGCACGAGGGAGCTTCCAGGGGGAAACGCCTGGTATCTTTATAGTCCTGTCGGGTTTCGCCACCTCTGA
CTTGAGCGTCGATTTTTGTGATGCTCGTCAGGGGGGCGGAGCCTATGGAAAAACGCCAGCAACGCGGCCT
TTTTACGGTTCCTGGCCTTTTGCTGGCCTTTTGCTCACATGTTCTTTCCTGCGTTATCCCCTGATTCTGT
GGATAACCGTATTACCGCCTTTGAGTGAGCTGATACCGCTCGCCGCAGCCGAACGACCGAGCGCAGCGAG
TCAGTGAGCGAGGAAGCGGAAGAGCGCCTGATGCGGTATTTTCTCCTTACGCATCTGTGCGGTATTTCAC
ACCGCATAAATTCCGACACCATCGAATGGCGCAAAACCTTTCGCGGTATGGCATGATAGCGCCCGGAAGA
GAGTCAATTCAGGGTGGTGAATGTGAAACCAGTAACGTTATACGATGTCGCAGAGTATGCCGGTGTCTCT
TATCAGACCGTTTCCCGCGTGGTGAACCAGGCCAGCCACGTTTCTGCGAAAACGCGGGAAAAAGTGGAAG
CGGCGATGGCGGAGCTGAATTACATTCCCAACCGCGTGGCACAACAACTGGCGGGCAAACAGTCGTTGCT
GATTGGCGTTGCCACCTCCAGTCTGGCCCTGCACGCGCCGTCGCAAATTGTCGCGGCGATTAAATCTCGC
GCCGATCAACTGGGTGCCAGCGTGGTGGTGTCGATGGTAGAACGAAGCGGCGTCGAAGCCTGTAAAGCGG
CGGTGCACAATCTTCTCGCGCAACGCGTCAGTGGGCTGATCATTAACTATCCGCTGGATGACCAGGATGC
CATTGCTGTGGAAGCTGCCTGCACTAATGTTCCGGCGTTATTTCTTGATGTCTCTGACCAGACACCCATC
AACAGTATTATTTTCTCCCATGAAGACGGTACGCGACTGGGCGTGGAGCATCTGGTCGCATTGGGTCACC
AGCAAATCGCGCTGTTAGCGGGCCCATTAAGTTCTGTCTCGGCGCGTCTGCGTCTGGCTGGCTGGCATAA
ATATCTCACTCGCAATCAAATTCAGCCGATAGCGGAACGGGAAGGCGACTGGAGTGCCATGTCCGGTTTT
CAACAAACCATGCAAATGCTGAATGAGGGCATCGTTCCCACTGCGATGCTGGTTGCCAACGATCAGATGG
CGCTGGGCGCAATGCGCGCCATTACCGAGTCCGGGCTGCGCGTTGGTGCGGATATCTCGGTAGTGGGATA
CGACGATACCGAAGACAGCTCATGTTATATCCCGCCGTTAACCACCATCAAACAGGATTTTCGCCTGCTG
GGGCAAACCAGCGTGGACCGCTTGCTGCAACTCTCTCAGGGCCAGGCGGTGAAGGGCAATCAGCTGTTGC
CCGTCTCACTGGTGAAAAGAAAAACCACCCTGGCGCCCAATACGCAAACCGCCTCTCCCCGCGCGTTGGC
CGATTCATTAATGCAGCTGGCACGACAGGTTTCCCGACTGGAAAGCGGGCAGTGAGCGCAACGCAATTAA
TGTAAGTTAGCTCACTCATTAGGCACCCCAGGCTTTACACTTTATGCTTCCGGCTCGTATGTTGTGTGGA
ATTGTGAGCGGATAACAATTTCACACAGGAAACAGCTATGACCATGATTACGGATTCACTGGCCGTCGTT
TTACAACGTCGTGACTGGGAAAACCCTGGCGTTACCCAACTTAATCGCCTTGCAGCACATCCCCCTTTCG
CCAGCTGGCGTAATAGCGAAGAGGCCCGCACCGATCGCCCTTCCCAACAGTTGCGCAGCCTGAATGGCGA
ATGGCGCTTTGCCTGGTTTCCGGCACCAGAAGCGGTGCCGGAAAGCTGGCTGGAGTGCGATCTTCCTGAG
GCCGATACTGTCGTCGTCCCCTCAAACTGGCAGATGCACGGTTACGATGCGCCCATCTACACCAACGTGA
CCTATCCCATTACGGTCAATCCGCCGTTTGTTCCCACGGAGAATCCGACGGGTTGTTACTCGCTCACATT
TAATGTTGATGAAAGCTGGCTACAGGAAGGCCAGACGCGAATTATTTTTGATGGCGTTGGAATTA
